Addgene plasmid #53421: LTBP1-bio-His
Purpose: Expresses full-length Latent-transforming growth factor beta-binding protein 1 ectodomain in mammalian cells. C-terminal rat Cd4d3+4 tag, biotinylation sequence and His tag.
Depositing lab: Gavin Wright. Depositing organization: Wellcome Sanger Institute. Publication: A human platelet receptor protein microarray identifies FcepsilonR1alpha as an activating PEAR1 ligand. Sun Y, Vandenbriele C, Kauskot A, Verhamme P, Hoylaerts MF, Wright GJ. Mol Cell Proteomics. 2015 Feb 23. pii: mcp.M114.046946. 10.1074/mcp.M114.046946 PubMed 25713122.
Backbone
  Vector backbone: pTT3
  Backbone manufacturer: Yves Durocher, NRC
  Backbone size w/o insert (bp): 6618
  Total vector size (bp): 11801
  Modifications to backbone: Rat CD4 d3+4, enzymatic biotinylation sequence, linker and His tag (CD4d3+4-BioLHis).
  Vector type: Mammalian Expression
Growth in bacteria
  Bacterial resistance: Ampicillin, 100 μg/mL
  Growth temperature: 37°C
  Growth strain: Top10
  Copy number: High Copy
Gene/Insert
  Gene/Insert name: LTBP1 (alt name: Latent-transforming growth factor beta-binding protein 1)
  Species: H. sapiens (human)
  Insert size (bp): 5183
  Entrez Gene: LTBP1 (a.k.a. ARCL2E)
  Promoter: CMV
  Tag / fusion protein: rat CD4 d3+4 (C terminal on backbone); enzymatic biotinylation sequence (C terminal on backbone); His tag (C terminal on backbone)
  Cloning method: Restriction Enzyme; 5′ cloning site NotI (not destroyed); 3′ cloning site AscI (not destroyed)
  Sequencing primers: 5′ CMV-fwd
Resource information
  A portion of this plasmid was derived from a plasmid made by: Insert was chemically synthesised.
Terms and licenses: Academic/Nonprofit Terms; Industry Terms: Not Available to Industry
Depositor comments: Article ref 153
How to cite: LTBP1-bio-His was a gift from Gavin Wright (Addgene plasmid # 53421 ; http://n2t.net/addgene:53421 ; RRID:Addgene_53421)
