[The description below was written by a language model from this plasmid's Addgene catalogue record and pLannotate feature annotations shown in this document.]
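Description:
LTBP1-bio-His is an 11.8 kb mammalian expression plasmid built on the pTT3 backbone for producing a soluble, secreted, tagged form of human latent-transforming growth factor beta-binding protein 1 (LTBP1). It is propagated in E. coli as a high-copy plasmid through a ColE1/pUC-type origin and selected with ampicillin via the β-lactamase gene. The backbone also carries a fragment of the Epstein-Barr virus oriP, which in cells expressing EBNA1 supports episomal maintenance and helps boost yields in transient transfection. Remnants of lac regulatory sequence in the annotation are cloning-vector leftovers rather than functional parts of the expression unit.

Expression is driven by the CMV immediate-early enhancer and promoter. This is followed by adenovirus-derived leader and splice sequences and a chimeric intron fragment that enhance transcript processing; the short "PTP" hit on the opposite strand most likely reflects this adenoviral leader region rather than a real coding sequence. The chemically synthesised LTBP1 insert of about 5.2 kb sits between retained NotI and AscI sites. A fragment annotated as an immunoglobulin heavy chain signal sequence lies just upstream, although the record does not state which signal peptide directs secretion. The LTBP1 reading frame continues into backbone-encoded rat CD4 domains 3 and 4, which the feature table shows spanning the sequence origin. According to the catalogue entry, these are followed by an enzymatic biotinylation sequence, a linker and a His tag, which are not individually annotated. The transcript ends at a rabbit β-globin polyadenylation signal.

The tags allow His-based purification, site-specific biotinylation for oriented capture on streptavidin, and detection through the CD4 domains. The plasmid was made as part of a recombinant protein collection used for microarray screening of extracellular interactions of human platelet receptors.
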