Features (pLannotate 1.2.2; 18 found; start..end, strand, type, name):
    713..768     +  polyA_signal   β-globin poly(A) signal: rabbit β-globin polyadenylation signal (Gil and Proudfoot, 1987)
   1282..2963    -  rep_origin     oriP (fragment): Epstein-Barr virus oriP replication origin (Yates et al., 2000)
   3090..3194    +  promoter       AmpR promoter: bla
   3195..4055    +  CDS            AmpR: β-lactamase; bla; confers resistance to ampicillin, carbenicillin, and related antibiotics
   4226..4814    +  rep_origin     ori: high-copy-number ColE1/pMB1/pBR322/pUC origin of replication
   4997..5089    +  CDS            lacI (fragment): lac repressor; lacI; The lac repressor binds to the lac operator to inhibit transcription in E. coli. This inhibition can be relieved by adding lactose or isopropyl-β-D-thiogalactopyranoside (IPTG).
   5102..5123    +  protein_bind   CAP binding site: CAP binding activates transcription in the presence of cAMP. E. coli catabolite activator protein
   5138..5168    +  promoter       lac promoter: promoter for the E. coli lac operon
   5172..5194    +  protein_bind   lac operator (fragment): The lac repressor binds to the lac operator to inhibit transcription in E. coli. This inhibition can be relieved by adding lactose or isopropyl-β-D-thiogalactopyranoside (IPTG). lac repressor encoded by lacI
   5288..5313    -  CDS            bla(M) (fragment): β-lactamase lacking the signal sequence; bla(M); allows cytosolic expression of β-lactamase
   5487..5866    +  enhancer       CMV enhancer: human cytomegalovirus immediate early enhancer
   5868..6067    +  promoter       CMV promoter: human cytomegalovirus (CMV) immediate early promoter
   6135..6173    +  misc_feature   Ad SA (fragment): adenovirus major late transcript splice acceptor (Friedrich and Soriano, 1991)
   6206..6415    -  CDS            PTP (fragment): TERM_ADE02 - Experimental evidence at protein level: Swiss-Prot protein existence level 1. Protein covalently bound to the viral DNA that acts as a primer for viral genomic replication by DNA strand displacement. Assembles on the viral origin of replication in an initiation complex with viral polymerase, DBP, host NFIA and host POU2F1/OCT1. During initiation, the polymerase covalently couples the first dCTP with Ser- 580 of pTP. The terminal protein stimulates the template activity over 20 fold compared to protein-free templates. Neo-synthesized viral genomes are linked to two preterminal prot
   6446..6535    +  intron         chimeric intron (fragment): chimera between introns from adenovirus and immunoglobulin heavy chain genes
   6554..6600    +  CDS            IgH signal sequence (fragment): signal sequence from the mouse immunoglobulin heavy chain variable region
   6631..11793   +  CDS            LTBP1: LTBP1_HUMAN - Experimental evidence at protein level: Swiss-Prot protein existence level 1. Key regulator of transforming growth factor beta (TGFB1, TGFB2 and TGFB3) that controls TGF-beta activation by maintaining it in a latent state during storage in extracellular space (PubMed:2022183, PubMed:8617200, PubMed:8939931). Associates specifically via disulfide bonds with the Latency-associated peptide (LAP), which is the regulatory chain of TGF-beta, and regulates integrin-dependent activation of TGF-beta (PubMed:8617200, PubMed:8939931, PubMed:15184403). Outcompeted by LRRC32/GARP for binding
  11743..553     +  CDS            Cd4 (fragment) (across the origin): CD4_RAT - Experimental evidence at protein level: Swiss-Prot protein existence level 1. Integral membrane glycoprotein that plays an essential role in the immune response and serves multiple functions in responses against both external and internal offenses. In T-cells, functions primarily as a coreceptor for MHC class II molecule:peptide complex. The antigens presented by class II peptides are derived from extracellular proteins while class I peptides are derived from cytosolic proteins. Interacts simultaneously with the T-cell receptor (TCR) and the MHC class II presented by antigen presenti
>Addgene plasmid #53421 | LTBP1-bio-His | depositor full sequence | sequence record 83210 | LTBP1-bio-His sequence 11801 bps
GTCGACCTCCATCACGGCCTATAAGAGTGAGGGGGAGTCAGCGGAGTTCTCCTTCCCACTCAACCTTGGA
GAGGAAAGCCTGCAGGGAGAGTTGAGATGGAAGGCAGAGAAGGCTCCTTCTTCCCAGTCCTGGATCACCT
TCTCCCTAAAGAACCAAAAGGTGTCTGTGCAGAAGTCTACTAGCAACCCCAAGTTCCAGCTGTCCGAAAC
GCTCCCACTCACCCTTCAGATACCCCAGGTCTCCCTTCAGTTTGCTGGTTCTGGCAACCTGACCCTGACT
CTGGACAGAGGGATACTGTATCAGGAAGTGAACCTGGTGGTGATGAAAGTGACTCAGCCCGACAGCAACA
CTTTGACCTGTGAGGTGATGGGACCCACCTCACCCAAGATGAGACTGATCTTGAAGCAGGAGAATCAGGA
GGCCAGGGTCTCCAGGCAGGAGAAAGTGATTCAAGTGCAGGCCCCTGAAGCAGGGGTGTGGCAATGTCTA
CTGAGTGAAGGTGAAGAGGTCAAGATGGACTCCAAGATCCAGGTTTTATCCAAAGGGTTGAATTCCGGCA
GCCTGCACCACATCCTGGACGCCCAGAAGATGCTGTGGAACCACAGGGACAGGAACCTGCCTCCTCTGGC
CCCTCTGGGCCCCCACCACCATCACCACCATTGAGTCTAGACACGTGATTAATTAAGGATCCCCCGACCT
CGACCTCTGGCTAATAAAGGAAATTTATTTTCATTGCAATAGTGTGTTGGAATTTTTTGTGTCTCTCACT
CGGAAGGACATATGGGAGGGCAAATCATTTGGTCGAGATCCCTCGGAGATCTCTAGCTAGAGGATCGATC
CCCGCCCCGGACGAACTAAACCTGACTACGACATCTCTGCCCCTTCTTCGCGGGGCAGTGCATGTAATCC
CTTCAGTTGGTTGGTACAACTTGCCAACTGGGCCCTGTTCCACATGTGACACGGGGGGGGACCAAACACA
AAGGGGTTCTCTGACTGTAGTTGACATCCTTATAAATGGATGTGCACATTTGCCAACACTGAGTGGCTTT
CATCCTGGAGCAGACTTTGCAGTCTGTGGACTGCAACACAACATTGCCTTTATGTGTAACTCTTGGCTGA
AGCTCTTACACCAATGCTGGGGGACATGTACCTCCCAGGGGCCCAGGAAGACTACGGGAGGCTACACCAA
CGTCAATCAGAGGGGCCTGTGTAGCTACCGATAAGCGGACCCTCAAGAGGGCATTAGCAATAGTGTTTAT
AAGGCCCCCTTGTTAACCCTAAACGGGTAGCATATGCTTCCCGGGTAGTAGTATATACTATCCAGACTAA
CCCTAATTCAATAGCATATGTTACCCAACGGGAAGCATATGCTATCGAATTAGGGTTAGTAAAAGGGTCC
TAAGGAACAGCGATATCTCCCACCCCATGAGCTGTCACGGTTTTATTTACATGGGGTCAGGATTCCACGA
GGGTAGTGAACCATTTTAGTCACAAGGGCAGTGGCTGAAGATCAAGGAGCGGGCAGTGAACTCTCCTGAA
TCTTCGCCTGCTTCTTCATTCTCCTTCGTTTAGCTAATAGAATAACTGCTGAGTTGTGAACAGTAAGGTG
TATGTGAGGTGCTCGAAAACAAGGTTTCAGGTGACGCCCCCAGAATAAAATTTGGACGGGGGGTTCAGTG
GTGGCATTGTGCTATGACACCAATATAACCCTCACAAACCCCTTGGGCAATAAATACTAGTGTAGGAATG
AAACATTCTGAATATCTTTAACAATAGAAATCCATGGGGTGGGGACAAGCCGTAAAGACTGGATGTCCAT
CTCACACGAATTTATGGCTATGGGCAACACATAATCCTAGTGCAATATGATACTGGGGTTATTAAGATGT
GTCCCAGGCAGGGACCAAGACAGGTGAACCATGTTGTTACACTCTATTTGTAACAAGGGGAAAGAGAGTG
GACGCCGACAGCAGCGGACTCCACTGGTTGTCTCTAACACCCCCGAAAATTAAACGGGGCTCCACGCCAA
TGGGGCCCATAAACAAAGACAAGTGGCCACTCTTTTTTTTGAAATTGTGGAGTGGGGGCACGCGTCAGCC
CCCACACGCCGCCCTGCGGTTTTGGACTGTAAAATAAGGGTGTAATAACTTGGCTGATTGTAACCCCGCT
AACCACTGCGGTCAAACCACTTGCCCACAAAACCACTAATGGCACCCCGGGGAATACCTGCATAAGTAGG
TGGGCGGGCCAAGATAGGGGCGCGATTGCTGCGATCTGGAGGACAAATTACACACACTTGCGCCTGAGCG
CCAAGCACAGGGTTGTTGGTCCTCATATTCACGAGGTCGCTGAGAGCACGGTGGGCTAATGTTGCCATGG
GTAGCATATACTACCCAAATATCTGGATAGCATATGCTATCCTAATCTATATCTGGGTAGCATAGGCTAT
CCTAATCTATATCTGGGTAGCATATGCTATCCTAATCTATATCTGGGTAGTATATGCTATCCTAATTTAT
ATCTGGGTAGCATAGGCTATCCTAATCTATATCTGGGTAGCATATGCTATCCTAATCTATATCTGGGTAG
TATATGCTATCCTAATCTGTATCCGGGTAGCATATGCTATCCTAATAGAGATTAGGGTAGTATATGCTAT
CCTAATTTATATCTGGGTAGCATATACTACCCAAATATCTGGATAGCATATGCTATCCTAATCTATATCT
GGGTAGCATATGCTATCCTAATCTATATCTGGGTAGCATAGGCTATCCTAATCTATATCTGGGTAGCATA
TGCTATCCTAATCTATATCTGGGTAGTATATGCTATCCTAATTTATATCTGGGTAGCATAGGCTATCCTA
ATCTATATCTGGGTAGCATATGCTATCCTAATCTATATCTGGGTAGTATATGCTATCCTAATCTGTATCC
GGGTAGCATATGCTATCCTCATGATAAGCTGTCAAACATGAGAATTTTCTTGAAGACGAAAGGGCCTCGT
GATACGCCTATTTTTATAGGTTAATGTCATGATAATAATGGTTTCTTAGACGTCAGGTGGCACTTTTCGG
GGAAATGTGCGCGGAACCCCTATTTGTTTATTTTTCTAAATACATTCAAATATGTATCCGCTCATGAGAC
AATAACCCTGATAAATGCTTCAATAATATTGAAAAAGGAAGAGTATGAGTATTCAACATTTCCGTGTCGC
CCTTATTCCCTTTTTTGCGGCATTTTGCCTTCCTGTTTTTGCTCACCCAGAAACGCTGGTGAAAGTAAAA
GATGCTGAAGATCAGTTGGGTGCACGAGTGGGTTACATCGAACTGGATCTCAACAGCGGTAAGATCCTTG
AGAGTTTTCGCCCCGAAGAACGTTTTCCAATGATGAGCACTTTTAAAGTTCTGCTATGTGGCGCGGTATT
ATCCCGTGTTGACGCCGGGCAAGAGCAACTCGGTCGCCGCATACACTATTCTCAGAATGACTTGGTTGAG
TACTCACCAGTCACAGAAAAGCATCTTACGGATGGCATGACAGTAAGAGAATTATGCAGTGCTGCCATAA
CCATGAGTGATAACACTGCGGCCAACTTACTTCTGACAACGATCGGAGGACCGAAGGAGCTAACCGCTTT
TTTGCACAACATGGGGGATCATGTAACTCGCCTTGATCGTTGGGAACCGGAGCTGAATGAAGCCATACCA
AACGACGAGCGTGACACCACGATGCCTGCAGCAATGGCAACAACGTTGCGCAAACTATTAACTGGCGAAC
TACTTACTCTAGCTTCCCGGCAACAATTAATAGACTGGATGGAGGCGGATAAAGTTGCAGGACCACTTCT
GCGCTCGGCCCTTCCGGCTGGCTGGTTTATTGCTGATAAATCTGGAGCCGGTGAGCGTGGGTCTCGCGGT
ATCATTGCAGCACTGGGGCCAGATGGTAAGCCCTCCCGTATCGTAGTTATCTACACGACGGGGAGTCAGG
CAACTATGGATGAACGAAATAGACAGATCGCTGAGATAGGTGCCTCACTGATTAAGCATTGGTAACTGTC
AGACCAAGTTTACTCATATATACTTTAGATTGATTTAAAACTTCATTTTTAATTTAAAAGGATCTAGGTG
AAGATCCTTTTTGATAATCTCATGACCAAAATCCCTTAACGTGAGTTTTCGTTCCACTGAGCGTCAGACC
CCGTAGAAAAGATCAAAGGATCTTCTTGAGATCCTTTTTTTCTGCGCGTAATCTGCTGCTTGCAAACAAA
AAAACCACCGCTACCAGCGGTGGTTTGTTTGCCGGATCAAGAGCTACCAACTCTTTTTCCGAAGGTAACT
GGCTTCAGCAGAGCGCAGATACCAAATACTGTTCTTCTAGTGTAGCCGTAGTTAGGCCACCACTTCAAGA
ACTCTGTAGCACCGCCTACATACCTCGCTCTGCTAATCCTGTTACCAGTGGCTGCTGCCAGTGGCGATAA
GTCGTGTCTTACCGGGTTGGACTCAAGACGATAGTTACCGGATAAGGCGCAGCGGTCGGGCTGAACGGGG
GGTTCGTGCACACAGCCCAGCTTGGAGCGAACGACCTACACCGAACTGAGATACCTACAGCGTGAGCTAT
GAGAAAGCGCCACGCTTCCCGAAGGGAGAAAGGCGGACAGGTATCCGGTAAGCGGCAGGGTCGGAACAGG
AGAGCGCACGAGGGAGCTTCCAGGGGGAAACGCCTGGTATCTTTATAGTCCTGTCGGGTTTCGCCACCTC
TGACTTGAGCGTCGATTTTTGTGATGCTCGTCAGGGGGGCGGAGCCTATGGAAAAACGCCAGCAACGCGG
CCTTTTTACGGTTCCTGGCCTTTTGCTGGCCTTTTGCTCACATGTTCTTTCCTGCGTTATCCCCTGATTC
TGTGGATAACCGTATTACCGCCTTTGAGTGAGCTGATACCGCTCGCCGCAGCCGAACGACCGAGCGCAGC
GAGTCAGTGAGCGAGGAAGCGGAAGAGCGCCCAATACGCAAACCGCCTCTCCCCGCGCGTTGGCCGATTC
ATTAATGCAGCTGGCACGACAGGTTTCCCGACTGGAAAGCGGGCAGTGAGCGCAACGCAATTAATGTGAG
TTAGCTCACTCATTAGGCACCCCAGGCTTTACACTTTATGCTTCCGGCTCGTATGTTGTGTGGAATTGTG
AGCGGATAACAATTTCACACAGGAAACAGCTATGACCATGATTACGCCAAGCTCTAGCTAGAGGTCGACC
AATTCTCATGTTTGACAGCTTATCATCGCAGATCCGGGCAACGTTGTTGCCATTGCTGCAGGCGCAGAAC
TGGTAGGTATGGAAGATCTATACATTGAATCAATATTGGCAATTAGCCATATTAGTCATTGGTTATATAG
CATAAATCAATATTGGCTATTGGCCATTGCATACGTTGTATCTATATCATAATATGTACATTTATATTGG
CTCATGTCCAATATGACCGCCATGTTGACATTGATTATTGACTAGTTATTAATAGTAATCAATTACGGGG
TCATTAGTTCATAGCCCATATATGGAGTTCCGCGTTACATAACTTACGGTAAATGGCCCGCCTGGCTGAC
CGCCCAACGACCCCCGCCCATTGACGTCAATAATGACGTATGTTCCCATAGTAACGCCAATAGGGACTTT
CCATTGACGTCAATGGGTGGAGTATTTACGGTAAACTGCCCACTTGGCAGTACATCAAGTGTATCATATG
CCAAGTCCGCCCCCTATTGACGTCAATGACGGTAAATGGCCCGCCTGGCATTATGCCCAGTACATGACCT
TACGGGACTTTCCTACTTGGCAGTACATCTACGTATTAGTCATCGCTATTACCATGGTGATGCGGTTTTG
GCAGTACACCAATGGGCGTGGATAGCGGTTTGACTCACGGGGATTTCCAAGTCTCCACCCCATTGACGTC
AATGGGAGTTTGTTTTGGCACCAAAATCAACGGGACTTTCCAAAATGTCGTAATAACCCCGCCCCGTTGA
CGCAAATGGGCGGTAGGCGTGTACGGTGGGAGGTCTATATAAGCAGAGCTCGTTTAGTGAACCGTCAGAT
CCTCACTCTCTTCCGCATCGCTGTCTGCGAGGGCCAGCTGTTGGGCTCGCGGTTGAGGACAAACTCTTCG
CGGTCTTTCCAGTACTCTTGGATCGGAAACCCGTCGGCCTCCGAACGGTACTCCGCCACCGAGGGACCTG
AGCGAGTCCGCATCGACCGGATCGGAAAACCTCTCGAGAAAGGCGTCTAACCAGTCACAGTCGCAAGGTA
GGCTGAGCACCGTGGCGGGCGGCAGCGGGTGGCGGTCGGGGTTGTTTCTGGCGGAGGTGCTGCTGATGAT
GTAATTAAAGTAGGCGGTCTTGAGACGGCGGATGGTCGAGGTGAGGTGTGGCAGGCTTGAGATCCAGCTG
TTGGGGTGAGTACTCCCTCTCAAAAGCGGGCATTACTTCTGCGCTAAGATTGTCAGTTTCCAAAAACGAG
GAGGATTTGATATTCACCTGGCCCGATCTGGCCATACACTTGAGTGACAATGACATCCACTTTGCCTTTC
TCTCCACAGGTGTCCACTCCCAGGTCCAAGTTTAAACTGCGGCCGCCACCATGGCTGGTGCTTGGCTGCG
CTGGGGACTGCTGCTGTGGGCCGGACTGCTGGCCTCTTCTGCCCACGGCCGGCTGCGGAGAATCACCTAC
GTGGTGCACCCTGGACCTGGACTGGCTGCTGGCGCCCTGCCTCTGAGCGGCCCTCCCAGATCCAGAACCT
TCAACGTGGCCCTGAACGCCCGGTACAGCAGATCTTCAGCCGCCGCTGGAGCCCCTTCTAGAGCCAGCCC
TGGCGTGCCCAGCGAGCGGACCAGAAGAACCAGCAAGCCAGGAGGAGCTGCCCTCCAGGGACTGAGGCCT
CCTCCTCCCCCTCCTCCAGAACCAGCCCGCCCAGCTGTGCCTGGTGGCCAGCTGCATCCTAATCCAGGCG
GACACCCTGCCGCTGCCCCCTTTACCAAGCAGGGCAGACAGGTCGTGAGAAGCAAGGTGCCCCAGGAAAC
CCAGAGCGGCGGAGGGTCTAGACTCCAGGTGCACCAGAAGCAGCAGCTGCAGGGCGTGAATGTGTGCGGC
GGCAGATGCTGCCACGGCTGGTCTAAGGCCCCTGGCAGCCAGAGATGCACCAAGCCCAGCTGCGTGCCCC
CTTGCCAGAACGGCGGCATGTGCCTGAGGCCCCAGCTGTGTGTGTGCAAGCCCGGCACCAAGGGCAAGGC
CTGCGAGACAATCGCCGCCCAGGACACCTCTAGCCCCGTGTTTGGCGGACAGTCACCTGGCGCCGCTTCT
TCATGGGGCCCTCCTGAGCAGGCCGCCAAGCACACCAGCAGCAAGAAGGCCGATACCCTGCCCAGAGTGT
CCCCTGTGGCCCAGATGACCCTGACCCTGAAGCCCAAGCCTAGCGTGGGCCTGCCTCAGCAGATCCACAG
CCAGGTCACCCCTCTGAGCAGCCAGAGCGTGGTCATCCACCACGGCCAGACCCAGGAATACGTCCTGAAG
CCTAAGTACTTCCCCGCCCAGAAGGGCATCAGCGGCGAGCAGAGCACCGAGGGCAGCTTCCCCCTGAGAT
ACGTGCAGGACCAGGTGGCCGCTCCCTTCCAGCTGTCCAACCACACCGGCCGGATCAAGGTGGTGTTCAC
CCCCAGCATCTGCAAAGTGACCTGTACCAAGGGCTCTTGCCAGAACAGCTGCGAGAAGGGCAACACCACC
ACCCTGATCAGCGAGAACGGCCACGCCGCCGATACACTGACCGCCACCAACTTCCGGGTGGTCATCTGCC
ATCTGCCCTGCATGAATGGCGGACAGTGCAGCAGCAGAGACAAGTGCCAGTGCCCCCCCAACTTCACCGG
CAAGCTGTGCCAGATCCCTGTGCACGGCGCCTCCGTGCCTAAGCTGTACCAGCACTCCCAGCAGCCTGGC
AAGGCCCTGGGCACCCACGTGATCCACAGCACCCACACCCTGCCACTGACCGTGACAAGCCAGCAGGGCG
TCAAAGTGAAGTTCCCACCCAACATCGTGAACATCCACGTGAAGCACCCCCCTGAGGCCAGCGTGCAGAT
CCACCAGGTGTCCAGAATCGACGGCCCCACCGGCCAGAAAACCAAAGAGGCCCAGCCCGGCCAGTCTCAG
GTGTCCTACCAGGGCCTGCCCGTGCAGAAAACCCAGACCATCCACTCCACCTACTCTCACCAGCAGGTCA
TCCCCCACGTGTACCCAGTGGCCGCCAAAACACAGCTGGGCCGGTGCTTCCAGGAAACCATCGGCAGCCA
GTGCGGCAAAGCCCTGCCTGGCCTGAGCAAGCAGGAAGATTGCTGCGGCACCGTGGGCACCAGCTGGGGC
TTCAACAAGTGTCAGAAGTGCCCCAAGAAGCCCAGCTACCACGGCTACAACCAGATGATGGAATGCCTGC
CCGGCTACAAGAGAGTGAACAACACCTTCTGCCAGGACATCAACGAGTGCCAGCTCCAGGGCGTCTGCCC
TAACGGCGAGTGCCTGAACACCATGGGCAGCTACCGGTGCACATGCAAGATCGGCTTCGGCCCCGACCCC
ACCTTTAGCAGCTGTGTGCCCGACCCCCCCGTGATCAGCGAAGAGAAGGGCCCCTGCTACAGACTGGTGT
CCAGCGGACGCCAGTGCATGCACCCCCTGAGCGTGCACCTGACCAAGCAGCTGTGCTGCTGTAGCGTGGG
CAAAGCCTGGGGCCCTCACTGCGAGAAGTGCCCTCTGCCTGGCACCGCCGCCTTCAAAGAGATCTGCCCT
GGCGGCATGGGCTACACCGTGTCCGGCGTGCACAGAAGAAGGCCCATCCACCACCACGTGGGCAAGGGCC
CCGTGTTCGTGAAGCCAAAGAACACCCAGCCCGTGGCCAAGAGCACACACCCTCCCCCCCTGCCCGCCAA
AGAGGAACCTGTCGAGGCCCTGACCTTCAGCAGAGAACACGGCCCAGGCGTGGCCGAACCTGAAGTGGCC
ACCGCCCCTCCCGAGAAAGAGATCCCCAGCCTGGACCAGGAAAAGACCAAGCTGGAACCCGGCCAGCCAC
AGCTGTCTCCCGGCATCAGCACCATCCATCTGCACCCCCAGTTCCCCGTGGTCATCGAGAAAACCAGCCC
CCCTGTGCCTGTGGAAGTGGCCCCAGAGGCCAGCACAAGCAGCGCCAGCCAGGTGATCGCCCCTACCCAG
GTCACCGAGATCAATGAGTGCACCGTGAACCCCGACATCTGCGGAGCCGGCCACTGCATCAATCTGCCCG
TGCGGTACACCTGTATCTGCTACGAGGGCTACCGGTTCAGCGAGCAGCAGCGGAAGTGCGTGGATATCGA
CGAGTGCACCCAGGTCCAGCATCTGTGCAGCCAGGGCAGATGCGAGAATACAGAGGGCTCCTTCCTGTGC
ATCTGCCCAGCCGGCTTCATGGCCAGCGAGGAAGGCACCAACTGCATCGACGTGGACGAGTGCCTGCGGC
CTGATGTGTGTGGCGAGGGCCACTGCGTGAACACCGTGGGCGCCTTCAGATGCGAGTACTGCGACAGCGG
CTACCGGATGACCCAGAGAGGCCGCTGCGAGGACATCGATGAGTGTCTGAACCCCAGCACCTGTCCCGAC
GAGCAGTGCGTGAACAGCCCCGGCAGCTACCAGTGTGTGCCCTGCACAGAGGGCTTCAGAGGCTGGAACG
GCCAGTGTCTGGACGTGGATGAATGCCTGGAACCCAACGTGTGCGCCAACGGCGACTGCAGCAACCTGGA
AGGCAGCTACATGTGCAGCTGCCACAAGGGCTACACACGGACCCCCGACCACAAGCACTGCCGGGACATT
GACGAGTGTCAGCAGGGCAACCTGTGCGTGAATGGCCAGTGCAAGAACACCGAGGGATCTTTCAGATGCA
CATGCGGCCAGGGCTATCAGCTGTCCGCCGCCAAGGACCAGTGCGAGGATATTGATGAATGCCAGCACCG
GCACCTGTGTGCCCACGGACAGTGCCGGAACACAGAGGGAAGCTTCCAGTGCGTGTGCGATCAGGGATAC
AGAGCCTCTGGCCTGGGCGACCACTGCGAAGATATCAACGAATGCCTCGAGGACAAGAGCGTGTGCCAGC
GGGGCGACTGTATCAACACCGCCGGCTCCTACGACTGCACATGCCCCGACGGCTTCCAGCTGGACGACAA
CAAGACCTGTCAGGACATTAATGAGTGCGAGCACCCCGGCCTGTGTGGACCTCAGGGCGAATGCCTGAAT
ACCGAAGGCAGCTTTCACTGTGTCTGTCAGCAGGGATTCAGCATCAGCGCCGACGGCCGGACCTGTGAAG
ATATCGATGAATGTGTGAACAATACCGTGTGCGACAGCCACGGCTTCTGCGACAATACCGCCGGCAGCTT
CAGATGCCTGTGTTACCAGGGCTTCCAGGCCCCTCAGGATGGACAGGGCTGCGTGGACGTGAACGAATGC
GAGCTGCTGTCTGGCGTGTGCGGCGAGGCCTTCTGCGAGAACGTGGAGGGCTCTTTCCTCTGCGTGTGCG
CCGACGAGAACCAGGAATACAGCCCCATGACCGGCCAGTGTAGAAGCCGGACCAGCACCGACCTGGATGT
GGACGTGGACCAGCCCAAAGAAGAGAAGAAAGAATGCTACTACAACCTGAACGACGCCAGCCTGTGCGAC
AACGTGCTGGCCCCCAACGTGACAAAGCAGGAATGCTGCTGCACCAGCGGAGCCGGATGGGGCGACAATT
GCGAGATCTTCCCCTGCCCTGTGCTGGGCACAGCCGAGTTCACCGAGATGTGCCCTAAGGGCAAGGGCTT
TGTGCCTGCCGGCGAGAGCAGTTCTGAGGCTGGCGGCGAGAACTACAAGGACGCCGACGAGTGTCTGCTG
TTCGGCCAGGAAATCTGCAAGAACGGCTTTTGTCTGAACACCAGACCCGGCTACGAGTGCTACTGCAAGC
AGGGGACCTACTACGACCCCGTCAAGCTGCAGTGCTTCGACATGGATGAGTGCCAGGACCCCTCCAGCTG
TATCGATGGCCAGTGTGTGAACACTGAGGGCAGCTACAACTGCTTCTGCACCCACCCCATGGTGCTGGAC
GCCAGCGAGAAGAGATGCATCAGACCCGCCGAGAGCAACGAGCAGATCGAAGAGACAGACGTGTACCAGG
ACCTGTGTTGGGAGCACCTGAGCGACGAGTACGTGTGCAGCAGACCCCTCGTGGGCAAGCAGACCACCTA
CACCGAGTGCTGCTGCCTGTATGGCGAGGCCTGGGGCATGCAGTGTGCCCTGTGCCCCCTGAAGGACAGC
GACGACTACGCCCAGCTGTGCAACATCCCCGTGACCGGCAGAAGGCAGCCCTACGGCAGAGATGCCCTGG
TGGACTTCTCCGAGCAGTACACCCCCGAGGCCGACCCATACTTCATCCAGGACCGGTTTCTGAACAGCTT
CGAGGAACTGCAGGCCGAGGAATGCGGCATCCTGAACGGCTGCGAAAACGGCAGATGCGTGCGGGTGCAG
GAAGGCTACACTTGCGACTGCTTCGACGGCTACCACCTGGATACCGCCAAGATGACCTGTGTGGATGTGA
ACGAGTGTGACGAGCTGAACAACCGGATGAGCCTGTGCAAGAACGCCAAGTGCATCAACACCGACGGGAG
CTACAAGTGCCTGTGTCTGCCTGGCTACGTGCCCTCCGACAAGCCCAACTACTGCACCCCACTGAACACC
GCCCTGAACCTGGAAAAGGACTCCGACCTGGAAGGCGCGCC
