>Addgene plasmid #53421 | LTBP1-bio-His | addgene partial sequence | sequence record 94600 | pMT2-F 5'-TTGCCTTTCTCTCCACAGGT-3'
ACTGCGGCCGCCACCATGGCTGGTGCTTGGCTGCGCTGGGGACTGCTGCTGTGGGCCGGACTGCTGGCCT
CTTCTGCCCACGGCCGGCTGCGGAGAATCACCTACGTGGTGCACCCTGGACCTGGACTGGCTGCTGGCGC
CCTGCCTCTGAGCGGCCCTCCCAGATCCAGAACCTTCAACGTGGCCCTGAACGCCCGGTACAGCAGATCT
TCAGCCGCCGCTGGAGCCCCTTCTAGAGCCAGCCCTGGCGTGCCCAGCGAGCGGACCAGAAGAACCAGCA
AGCCAGGAGGAGCTGCCCTCCAGGGACTGAGGCCTCCTCCTCCCCCTCCTCCAGAACCAGCCCGCCCAGC
TGTGCCTGGTGGCCAGCTGCATCCTAATCCAGGCGGACACCCTGCCGCTGCCCCCTTTACCAAGCAGGGC
AGACAGGTCGTGAGAAGCAAGGTGCCCCAGGAAACCCAGAGCGGCGGAGGGTCTAGACTCCAGGTGCACC
AGAAGCAGCAGCTGCAGGGCGTGAATGTGTGCGGCGGCAGATGCTGCCACGGCTGGTCTAAGGCCCCTGG
CAGCCAGAGATGCACCAAGCCCAGCTGCGTGCCCCCTTGCCAGAACGGCGGCATGTGCCTGAGGCCCCAG
CTGTGTGTGTGCAAGCCCGGCACCAAGGGCAAGGCCTGCGAGACAATCGCCGCCCAGGACACCTCTAGCC
CCGTGTTTGGCGGACAGTCACCTGGCGCCGCTTCTTCATGGGGCCCTCCTGAGCAGGCCGCCAAGCACAC
CAGCAGCAAGAAGGCCGATACCCTGCCCAGAGTGTCCCCTGTGGCCCAGATGACCCTGACC
