>Addgene plasmid #53421 | LTBP1-bio-His | addgene partial sequence | sequence record 94824 | rb_glob_PA_term-R 5'-CCCATATGTCCTTCCGAGTG-3'
ATAAATTTCCTTTATTAGCCAGAGGTCGAGGTCGGGGGATCCTTAATTAATCACGTGTCTAGACTCAATG
GTGGTGATGGTGGTGGGGGCCCAGAGGGGCCAGAGGAGGCAGGTTCCTGTCCCTGTGGTTCCACAGCATC
TTCTGGGCGTCCAGGATGTGGTGCAGGCTGCCGGAATTCAACCCTTTGGATAAAACCTGGATCTTGGAGT
CCATCTTGACCTCTTCACCTTCACTCAGTAGACATTGCCACACCCCTGCTTCAGGGGCCTGCACTTGAAT
CACTTTCTCCTGCCTGGAGACCCTGGCCTCCTGATTCTCCTGCTTCAAGATCAGTCTCATCTTGGGTGAG
GTGGGTCCCATCACCTCACAGGTCAAAGTGTTGCTGTCGGGCTGAGTCACTTTCATCACCACCAGGTTCA
CTTCCTGATACAGTATCCCTCTGTCCAGAGTCAGGGTCAGGTTGCCAGAACCAGCAAACTGAAGGGAGAC
CTGGGGTATCTGAAGGGTGAGTGGGAGCGTTTCGGACAGCTGGAACTTGGGGTTGCTAGTAGACTTCTGC
ACAGACACCTTTTGGTTCTTTAGGGAGAAGGTGATCCAGGACTGGGAAGAAGGAGCCTTCTCTGCCTTCC
ATCTCAACTCTCCCTGCAGGCTTTCCTCTCCAAGGTTGAGTGGGAAGGAGAACTCCGCTGACTCCCCCTC
ACTCTTATAGGCCGTGATGGAGGTCGACGGCGCGCCTTCCAGGTCGGAGTCCTTTTCCAGGTTCAGGGCG
GTGTTCAGTG
